>Addgene plasmid #157455 | pD649-HAsp-LINGO4-COMP5AP-AviTag-9xHis | depositor full sequence | sequence record 304019 | Full Sequence
TTTCAATATTATTGAAGCATTTATCAGGGTTATTGTCTCATGAGCGGATACATATTTGAATGTATTTAGA
AAAATAAACAAATAGGGGTCAGTGTTACAACCAATTAACCAATTCTGAACATTATCGCGAGCCCATTTAT
ACCTGAATATGGCTCATAACACCCCTTGCTCATGACCAAAATCCCTTAACGTGAGTTACGCGCGCGTCGT
TCCACTGAGCGTCAGACCCCGTAGAAAAGATCAAAGGATCTTCTTGAGATCCTTTTTTTCTGCGCGTAAT
CTGCTGCTTGCAAACAAAAAAACCACCGCTACCAGCGGTGGTTTGTTTGCCGGATCAAGAGCTACCAACT
CTTTTTCCGAAGGTAACTGGCTTCAGCAGAGCGCAGATACCAAATACTGTTCTTCTAGTGTAGCCGTAGT
TAGCCCACCACTTCAAGAACTCTGTAGCACCGCCTACATACCTCGCTCTGCTAATCCTGTTACCAGTGGC
TGCTGCCAGTGGCGATAAGTCGTGTCTTACCGGGTTGGACTCAAGACGATAGTTACCGGATAAGGCGCAG
CGGTCGGGCTGAACGGGGGGTTCGTGCACACAGCCCAGCTTGGAGCGAACGACCTACACCGAACTGAGAT
ACCTACAGCGTGAGCTATGAGAAAGCGCCACGCTTCCCGAAGGGAGAAAGGCGGACAGGTATCCGGTAAG
CGGCAGGGTCGGAACAGGAGAGCGCACGAGGGAGCTTCCAGGGGGAAACGCCTGGTATCTTTATAGTCCT
GTCGGGTTTCGCCACCTCTGACTTGAGCGTCGATTTTTGTGATGCTCGTCAGGGGGGCGGAGCCTATGGA
AAAACGCCAGCAACGCGGCCTTTTTACGGTTCCTGGCCTTTTGCTGGCCTTTTGCTCACATGTTCTTTCC
TGCGTTATCCCCTGATTCTGTGGATAACCGTATTACCGCCTTTGAGTGAGCTGATACCGCTCGCCGCAGC
CGAACGACCGAGCGCAGCGAGTCAGTGAGCGAGGAAGCGGAAGGCGAGAGTAGGGAACTGCCAGGCATCA
AACTAAGCAGAAGGCCCCTGACGGATGGCCTTTTTGCGTTTCTACAAACTCTTTCTGTGTTGTAAAACGA
CGGCCAGTCTTAAGCTCGGGCCCCCTGGGCGGTTCTGATAACGAGTAATCGTTAATCCGCAAATAACGTA
AAAACCCGCTTCGGCGGGTTTTTTTATGGGGGGAGTTTAGGGAAAGAGCATTTGTCAGAATATTTAAGGG
CGCCTGTCACTTTGCTTGATATATGAGAATTATTTAACCTTATAAATGAGAAAAAAGCAACGCACTTTAA
ATAAGATACGTTGCTTTTTCGATTGATGAACACCTATAATTAAACTATTCATCTATTATTTATGATTTTT
TGTATATACAATATTTCTAGTTTGTTAAAGAGAATTAAGAAAATAAATCTCGAAAATAATAAAGGGAAAA
TCAGTTTTTGATATCAAAATTATACATGTCAACGATAATACAAAATATAATACAAACTATAAGATGTTAT
CAGTATTTATTATCATTTAGAATAAATTTTGTGTCGCCCTTAATTGTGAGCGGATAACAATTACGAGCTT
CATGCACAGTGGCGTTGACTCAATATTGGCCATTAGCCATATTATTCATTGGTTATATAGCATAAATCAA
TATTGGCTATTGGCCATTGCATACGTTGTATCTATATCATAATATGTACATTTATATTGGCTCATGTCCA
ATATGACCGCCATGTTGGCATTGATTATTGACTAGTTATTAATAGTAATCAATTACGGGGTCATTAGTTC
ATAGCCCATATATGGAGTTCCGCGTTACATAACTTACGGTAAATGGCCCGCCTGGCTGACCGCCCAACGA
CCCCCGCCCATTGACGTCAATAATGACGTATGTTCCCATAGTAACGCCAATAGGGACTTTCCATTGACGT
CAATGGGTGGAGTATTTACGGTAAACTGCCCACTTGGCAGTACATCAAGTGTATCATATGCCAAGTACGC
CCCCTATTGACGTCAATGACGGTAAATGGCCCGCCTGGCATTATGCCCAGTACATGACCTTATGGGACTT
TCCTACTTGGCAGTACATCTACGTATTAGTCATCGCTATTACCATGGTGATGCGGTTTTGGCAGTACATC
AATGGGCGTGGATAGCGGTTTGACTCACGGGGATTTCCAAGTCTCCACCCCATTGACGTCAATGGGAGTT
TGTTTTGGCACCAAAATCAACGGGACTTTCCAAAATGTCGTAACAACTCCGCCCCATTGACGCAAATGGG
CGGTAGGCGTGTACGGTGGGAGGTCTATATAAGCAGAGCTCGTTTAGTGAACCGTCAGATCGCCTGGAGA
CGCCATCCACGCTGTTTTGACCTCCATAGAAGACACCGGGACCGATCCAGCCTCCGCGGCCGGGAACGGT
GCATTGGAACGCGGATTCCCCGTGCCAAGAGTGACGTAAGTACCGCCTATAGAGTCTATAGGCCCACCCC
CTTGGCTTCGTTAGAACGCGGCTACAATTAATACATAACCTTATGTATCATACACATACGATTTAGGTGA
CACTATAGAATAACATCCACTTTGCCTTTCTCTCCACAGGTGTCCACTCCCAGGTCCAACTGCACCTCGG
TTCTATCGAAAACGCGCCTGCTAGCGCCACCATGAAGACCATCATTGCCCTGAGCTACATCTTCTGCCTG
GTGTTCGCTGCGGCCGCCGGATCTTGTCCTGCTGTGTGTGATTGCACAAGCCAGCCTCAGGCCGTGCTGT
GTGGACATAGACAGTTGGAAGCTGTGCCTGGCGGCCTGCCTCTGGATACAGAACTGCTGGATCTGAGCGG
CAACAGACTGTGGGGACTGCAGCAGGGAATGCTGAGTAGACTGAGCCTGCTGCAAGAGCTGGACCTGAGC
TACAACCAGCTGAGCACACTGGAACCTGGCGCCTTTCACGGACTCCAGTCTCTGCTGACACTGCGGCTGC
AGGGCAATAGACTGAGAATCATGGGCCCTGGCGTGTTCTCTGGACTGTCTGCTCTGACTCTGCTGGACCT
CAGACTGAACCAGATCGTGCTGTTCCTGGATGGCGCTTTTGGCGAGCTGGGCAGCCTGCAGAAACTGGAA
GTGGGCGACAATCACCTGGTGTTTGTGGCCCCTGGTGCCTTTGCTGGACTGGCCAAACTGAGCACCCTGA
CACTGGAAAGATGCAACCTGAGCACAGTGCCAGGACTGGCTCTGGCTAGACTGCCTGCTCTTGTGGCCCT
GAGACTGAGAGAGCTGGATATCGGTAGACTGCCAGCAGGCGCTCTGAGAGGACTGGGACAGCTGAAAGAA
CTGGAAATCCACCTGTGGCCTAGCCTGGAAGCTCTGGACCCTGGATCTCTCGTGGGCCTGAATCTGTCTA
GCCTGGCCATCACCAGGTGCAACCTGTCCTCTGTGCCCTTTCAAGCCCTGTACCACCTGAGCTTTCTGCG
GGTGCTCGACCTGAGCCAGAATCCTATCTCTGCCATTCCTGCCAGACGGCTGAGCCCTCTCGTTCGGCTG
CAAGAACTTAGACTGTCTGGCGCCTGTCTGACCTCTATCGCCGCTCACGCTTTTCATGGCCTGACCGCCT
TTCATCTGCTGGATGTGGCCGATAACGCCCTGCAGACCCTGGAAGAGACAGCCTTTCCATCTCCTGACAA
GCTGGTCACACTGAGACTGTCCGGCAATCCCCTGACCTGCGATTGCAGACTGCTGTGGCTGCTGAGGCTG
AGAAGGCACCTGGATTTTGGAATGAGCCCTCCTGCCTGTGCCGGACCTCATCACGTTCAGGGCAAGAGCC
TGAAAGAGTTCAGCGACATCCTGCCACCTGGCCACTTTACCTGCAAGCCCGCACTGATCAGAAAGTCTGG
CCCCAGATGGGTTATCGCCGAAGAAGGCGGACACGCCGTCTTTAGTTGTTCTGGCGACGGCGATCCTGCT
CCTACCGTTTCTTGGATGAGGCCACATGGTGCTTGGCTGGGCAGAGCCGGAAGAGTTAGAGTGCTGGAAG
ATGGCACCCTGGAAATCAGAAGCGTGCAGCTGAGAGACAGAGGCGCCTACGTGTGTGTGGTGTCCAATGT
GGCCGGCAACGATAGCCTGAGAACCTGGCTGGAAGTGATCCAGGTGGAACCTCCTAACGGCACCCTGAGC
GACCCTAATATCACCGTGCCTGGAATCCCCGGACCTTTCTTTCTGGATTCCCGCGGAGTTGCTGGCGCGC
CGGAAGATCAAGTTGATCCAAGATTGATTGATGGCAAGGGCGGATCTCTGGAGGTGCTGTTCCAGGGACC
AGGCGGAAGCGGCAATCCCGGCGGCGATCTGGCCCCCCAGATGCTGCGCGAGCTGCAGGAGACCAATGCC
GCCCTGCAGGACGTGCGCGAGCTGCTGCGCCACCGCGTGAAGGAGATCACCTTCCTGAAGAACACCGTGA
TGGAGTGCGACGCCTGCGGTATGCAGCCCTCTAGAGGCTCCGGCTCCATCATCCCAGTTGAGGAGGAGAA
CCCGGACTTCTGGAACCGCGAGGCAGCCGAGGCCCTGGGTGCCGCCAAGAAGCTGCAGCCTGCACAGACA
GCCGCCAAGAACCTCATCATCTTCCTGGGCGATGGGATGGGGGTGTCTACGGTGACAGCTGCCAGGATCC
TAAAAGGGCAGAAGAAGGACAAACTGGGGCCTGAGATACCCCTGGCCATGGACCGCTTCCCATATGTGGC
TCTGTCCAAGACATACAATGTAGACAAACATGTGCCAGACAGTGGAGCCACAGCCACGGCCTACCTGTGC
GGGGTCAAGGGCAACTTCCAGACCATTGGCTTGAGTGCAGCCGCCCGCTTTAACCAGTGCAACACGACAC
GCGGCAACGAGGTCATCTCCGTGATGAATCGGGCCAAGAAAGCAGGGAAGTCAGTGGGAGTGGTAACCAC
CACACGAGTGCAGCACGCCTCGCCAGCCGGCACCTACGCCCACACGGTGAACCGCAACTGGTACTCGGAC
GCCGACGTGCCTGCCTCGGCCCGCCAGGAGGGGTGCCAGGACATCGCTACGCAGCTCATCTCCAACATGG
ACATTGACGTGATCCTAGGTGGAGGCCGAAAGTACATGTTTCGCATGGGAACCCCAGACCCTGAGTACCC
AGATGACTACAGCCAAGGTGGGACCAGGCTGGACGGGAAGAATCTGGTGCAGGAATGGCTGGCGAAGCGC
CAGGGTGCCCGGTATGTGTGGAACCGCACTGAGCTCATGCAGGCTTCCCTGGACCCGTCTGTGACCCATC
TCATGGGTCTCTTTGAGCCTGGAGACATGAAATACGAGATCCACCGAGACTCCACACTGGACCCCTCCCT
GATGGAGATGACAGAGGCTGCCCTGCGCCTGCTGAGCAGGAACCCCCGCGGCTTCTTCCTCTTCGTGGAG
GGTGGTCGCATCGACCATGGTCATCATGAAAGCAGGGCTTACCGGGCACTGACTGAGACGATCATGTTCG
ACGACGCCATTGAGAGGGCGGGCCAGCTCACCAGCGAGGAGGACACGCTGAGCCTCGTCACTGCCGACCA
CTCCCACGTCTTCTCCTTCGGAGGCTACCCCCTGCGAGGGAGCTCCATCTTCGGGCTGGCCCCTGGCAAG
GCCCGGGACAGGAAGGCCTACACGGTCCTCCTATACGGAAACGGTCCAGGCTATGTGCTCAAGGACGGCG
CCCGGCCGGATGTTACCGAGAGCGAGAGCGGGAGCCCCGAGTATCGGCAGCAGTCAGCAGTGCCCCTGGA
CGAAGAGACCCACGCAGGCGAGGACGTGGCGGTGTTCGCGCGCGGCCCGCAGGCGCACCTGGTTCACGGC
GTGCAGGAGCAGACCTTCATAGCGCACGTCATGGCCTTCGCCGCCTGCCTGGAGCCCTACACCGCCTGCG
ACCTGGCGCCCCCCGCCGGCACCACCGACGCCGCGCACCCGGGTGGCGGAGGACTGAACGACATCTTCGA
GGCTCAGAAAATCGAATGGCACGAACATCACCATCACCATCACCATCACCATTAAGGCCGGCCTGTAGTC
ACTGGCACAACGCGTTACCCGGTAAGCCAATCGGGTATACACGGTCGTCATACTGCAGACAGGGTTCTTC
TACTTTGCAAGATAGTCTTGAGTAGTAAAATAAATAGATAGAGAAAATCAGCCTCGACTGTGCCTTCTAG
TTGCCAGCCATCTGTTGTTTGCCCCTCCCCCGTGCCTTCCTTGACCCTGGAAGGTGCCACTCCCACTGTC
CTTTCCTAATAAAATGAGGAAATTGCATCACAACACTCAACCCTATCTCGGTCTATTCTTTTGATTTATA
AGGGATTTTGCCGATTTCGGCCTATTGGTTAAAAAATGAGCTGATTTAACAAAAATTTAACGCGAATTAA
TTCTGTGGAATGTGTGTCAGTTAGGGTGTGGAAAGTCCCCAGGCTCCCCAGCAGGCAGAAGTATGCAAAG
CATGCATCTCAATTAGTCAGCAACCAGGTGTGGAAAGTCCCCAGGCTCCCCAGCAGGCAGAAGTATGCAA
AGCATGCATCTCAATTAGTCAGCAACCATAGTCCCGCCCCTAACTCCGCCCATCCCGCCCCTAACTCCGC
CCAGTTCCGCCCATTCTCCGCCCCATGGCTGACTAATTTTTTTTATTTATGCAGAGGCCGAGGCCGCCTC
TGCCTCTGAGCTATTCCAGAAGTAGTGAGGAGGCTTTTTTGGAGGCCTAGGCTTTTGCAAAAAGCTCCCG
GGAGCTTGTATATCCATTTTCGGATCTGATCAGCACGTGTTGACAATTAATCATCGGCATAGTATATCGG
CATAGTATAATACGACAAGGTGAGGAACTAAACCATGACCGAGTACAAGCCCACGGTGCGCCTCGCCACC
CGCGACGACGTCCCCAGGGCCGTACGCACCCTCGCCGCCGCGTTCGCCGACTACCCCGCCACGCGCCACA
CCGTCGATCCGGACCGCCACATCGAGCGGGTCACCGAGCTGCAAGAACTCTTCCTCACGCGCGTCGGGCT
CGACATCGGCAAGGTGTGGGTCGCGGACGACGGCGCCGCGGTGGCGGTCTGGACCACGCCGGAGAGCGTC
GAAGCGGGGGCGGTGTTCGCCGAGATCGGCCCGCGCATGGCCGAGTTGAGCGGTTCCCGGCTGGCCGCGC
AGCAACAGATGGAAGGCCTCCTGGCGCCGCACCGGCCCAAGGAGCCCGCGTGGTTCCTGGCCACCGTCGG
CGTCTCGCCCGACCACCAGGGCAAGGGTCTGGGCAGCGCCGTCGTGCTCCCCGGAGTGGAGGCGGCCGAG
CGCGCCGGGGTGCCCGCCTTCCTGGAGACATCCGCGCCCCGCAACCTCCCCTTCTACGAGCGGCTCGGCT
TCACCGTCACCGCCGACGTCGAGGTGCCCGAAGGACCGCGCACCTGGTGCATGACCCGCAAGCCCGGTGC
CTGACACGTGCTACGAGATTTCGATTCCACCGCCGCCTTCTATGAAAGGTTGGGCTTCGGAATCGTTTTC
CGGGACGCCGGCTGGATGATCCTCCAGCGCGGGGATCTCATGCTGGAGTTCTTCGCCCACCCCAACTTGT
TTATTGCAGCTTATAATGGTTACAAATAAAGCAATAGCATCACAAATTTCACAAATAAAGCATTTTTTTC
ACTGCATTCTAGTTGTGGTTTGTCCAAACTCATCAATGTATCTTATCATGTCTGTATACCGTCGACCTCT
AGCTAGAGCTTGGCGTAATCATGGTCATTACCAATGCTTAATCAGTGAGGCACCTATCTCAGCGATCTGT
CTATTTCGTTCATCCATAGTTGCCTGACTCCCCGTCGTGTAGATAACTACGATACGGGAGGGCTTACCAT
CTGGCCCCAGCGCTGCGATGATACCGCGAGAACCACGCTCACCGGCTCCGGATTTATCAGCAATAAACCA
GCCAGCCGGAAGGGCCGAGCGCAGAAGTGGTCCTGCAACTTTATCCGCCTCCATCCAGTCTATTAATTGT
TGCCGGGAAGCTAGAGTAAGTAGTTCGCCAGTTAATAGTTTGCGCAACGTTGTTGCCATCGCTACAGGCA
TCGTGGTGTCACGCTCGTCGTTTGGTATGGCTTCATTCAGCTCCGGTTCCCAACGATCAAGGCGAGTTAC
ATGATCCCCCATGTTGTGCAAAAAAGCGGTTAGCTCCTTCGGTCCTCCGATCGTTGTCAGAAGTAAGTTG
GCCGCAGTGTTATCACTCATGGTTATGGCAGCACTGCATAATTCTCTTACTGTCATGCCATCCGTAAGAT
GCTTTTCTGTGACTGGTGAGTACTCAACCAAGTCATTCTGAGAATAGTGTATGCGGCGACCGAGTTGCTC
TTGCCCGGCGTCAATACGGGATAATACCGCGCCACATAGCAGAACTTTAAAAGTGCTCATCATTGGAAAA
CGTTCTTCGGGGCGAAAACTCTCAAGGATCTTACCGCTGTTGAGATCCAGTTCGATGTAACCCACTCGTG
CACCCAACTGATCTTCAGCATCTTTTACTTTCACCAGCGTTTCTGGGTGAGCAAAAACAGGAAGGCAAAA
TGCCGCAAAAAAGGGAATAAGGGCGACACGGAAATGTTGAATACTCATATTCTTCCTT
Features (pLannotate 1.2.2; 24 found; start..end, strand, type, name):
    119..143     -  CDS            KanR (fragment): aminoglycoside phosphotransferase; aph(3')-Ia; confers resistance to kanamycin
    254..842     +  rep_origin     ori: high-copy-number ColE1/pMB1/pBR322/pUC origin of replication
   1067..1084    +  terminator     rrnB T2 terminator (fragment): transcription terminator T2 from the E. coli rrnB gene
   1109..1128    -  CDS            lacZα (fragment): LacZα fragment of β-galactosidase; lacZ fragment
   1584..1600    +  protein_bind   lac operator: The lac repressor binds to the lac operator to inhibit transcription in E. coli. This inhibition can be relieved by adding lactose or isopropyl-β-D-thiogalactopyranoside (IPTG). lac repressor encoded by lacI
   1843..2146    +  enhancer       CMV enhancer: human cytomegalovirus immediate early enhancer
   2147..2350    +  promoter       CMV promoter: human cytomegalovirus (CMV) immediate early promoter
   2486..2529    +  intron         CMV intron (fragment): modified intron A from human cytomegalovirus
   2581..2599    +  promoter       SP6 promoter: promoter for bacteriophage SP6 RNA polymerase
   2603..2640    +  CDS            IgH signal sequence (fragment): signal sequence from the mouse immunoglobulin heavy chain variable region
   2728..4263    +  CDS            LINGO4 (fragment): LIGO4_HUMAN - Also known as LRRN6D. Experimental evidence at transcript level: Swiss-Prot protein existence level 2. From Homo sapiens (Human).
   4360..4539    +  CDS            Comp (fragment): COMP_RAT - Experimental evidence at protein level: Swiss-Prot protein existence level 1. May play a role in the structural integrity of cartilage via its interaction with other extracellular matrix proteins such as the collagens and fibronectin. Can mediate the interaction of chondrocytes with the cartilage extracellular matrix through interaction with cell surface integrin receptors. Could play a role in the pathogenesis of osteoarthritis. Potent suppressor of apoptosis in both primary chondrocytes and transformed cells. Suppresses apoptosis by blocking the activation of caspase-3 and by indu
   4527..5979    +  CDS            SEAP (fragment): secreted alkaline phosphatase from human placenta The natural enzyme has a C-terminal transmembrane sequence that is replaced by a GPI anchor.
   6004..6045    +  CDS            AviTag™ (fragment): peptide tag that allows for enzymatic biotinylation
   6049..6072    +  CDS            8xHis: 8xHis affinity tag
   6218..6329    +  polyA_signal   bGH poly(A) signal: bovine growth hormone polyadenylation signal
   6330..6438    +  rep_origin     f1 ori (fragment): f1 bacteriophage origin of replication; arrow indicates direction of (+) strand synthesis
   6452..6781    +  promoter       SV40 promoter: SV40 enhancer and early promoter
   6829..6876    +  promoter       EM7 promoter: synthetic bacterial promoter&nbsp
   6895..7494    +  CDS            PuroR (fragment): puromycin N-acetyltransferase; pac from Streptomyces; confers resistance to puromycin
   7504..7629    +  CDS            ble (fragment): BLE_KLEPN - Experimental evidence at protein level: Swiss-Prot protein existence level 1. Binding protein with a strong affinity to the bleomycin family of antibiotics. Binds to CL990; an antimitotic-antibiotic compound. From Klebsiella pneumoniae.
   7624..7745    +  polyA_signal   SV40 poly(A) signal: SV40 polyadenylation signal
   7798..8658    -  CDS            AmpR: β-lactamase; bla; confers resistance to ampicillin, carbenicillin, and related antibiotics
   8661..89      -  promoter       AmpR promoter (fragment) (across the origin): bla
