[The description below was written by a language model from this plasmid's Addgene catalogue record and pLannotate feature annotations shown in this document.]
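Description:
pD649-HAsp-LINGO4-COMP5AP-AviTag-9xHis is a mammalian expression plasmid built on the pD649 backbone for producing a secreted, multimerised form of the human LINGO4 extracellular domain. It is maintained in E. coli as a high-copy plasmid through a ColE1/pUC-type origin and selected with ampicillin via the β-lactamase gene. The annotation also shows an SV40 early/EM7 promoter cassette driving a puromycin N-acetyltransferase sequence with an SV40 polyadenylation signal, which would allow puromycin selection in mammalian cells, although the catalogue entry does not mention this use. Short fragments annotated as KanR, lacZα, ble and f1 ori appear to be backbone remnants. The depositor notes that some plasmids in this collection may carry an IS4-like transposase element upstream of the CMV promoter; none is annotated here.

The expression unit is driven by the CMV immediate-early enhancer and promoter, followed by a fragment of CMV intron A and an SP6 promoter, which offers a site for in vitro transcription or sequencing. The open reading frame begins with a signal sequence: the name indicates "HAsp", while the automated annotation matches a fragment of an immunoglobulin heavy chain leader. It continues with the LINGO4 ectodomain, cloned between retained NotI and AscI sites. Downstream, on the backbone, are the pentamerising coiled-coil region of rat COMP, human placental alkaline phosphatase, an AviTag for enzymatic biotinylation and a polyhistidine tag (9xHis by name, annotated as 8xHis), ending in a bGH polyadenylation signal. The result is a secreted pentameric protein whose high avidity and enzymatic reporter suit it to detecting weak extracellular interactions. The plasmid belongs to a collection used to map the human IgSF cell-surface interactome.
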