Addgene plasmid #157455: pD649-HAsp-LINGO4-COMP5AP-AviTag-9xHis
Purpose: Mammalian expression of cell-surface protein extracellular domain fused to COMP5AP-AviTag-9xHis. Protein is secreted from cells.
Depositing lab: Chris Garcia. Depositing organization: Stanford University. Publication: A Human IgSF Cell-Surface Interactome Reveals a Complex Network of Protein-Protein Interactions. Wojtowicz WM, Vielmetter J, Fernandes RA, Siepe DH, Eastman CL, Chisholm GB, Cox S, Klock H, Anderson PW, Rue SM, Miller JJ, Glaser SM, Bragstad ML, Vance J, Lam AW, Lesley SA, Zinn K, Garcia KC. Cell. 2020 Aug 20;182(4):1027-1043.e17. doi: 10.1016/j.cell.2020.07.025. PubMed 32822567.
Backbone
  Vector backbone: pD649
  Backbone size w/o insert (bp): 7153
  Vector type: Mammalian Expression
Growth in bacteria
  Bacterial resistance: Ampicillin, 100 μg/mL
  Growth temperature: 37°C
  Growth strain: DH5alpha
  Copy number: High Copy
Gene/Insert
  Gene/Insert name: LINGO4 (alt name: LIGO4)
  Species: H. sapiens (human)
  Insert size (bp): 1515
  Entrez Gene: LINGO4 (a.k.a. LRRN6D, DAAT9248, PRO34002)
  Promoter: CMV/SP6
  Tag / fusion protein: COMP5AP-AviTag-9xHis (C terminal on backbone)
  Cloning method: Restriction Enzyme; 5′ cloning site GCGGCCGC (not destroyed); 3′ cloning site GGCGCGCC (not destroyed)
  Sequencing primers: 5′ ATTTAGGTGACACTATAG; 3′ CGTCGCACTCCATCACGGTG
Resource information
  A portion of this plasmid was derived from a plasmid made by: synthesis by ThermoFisher
Terms and licenses: Academic/Nonprofit Terms; Industry Terms: Not Available to Industry
Depositor comments: Some plasmids in this collection may have an IS4-like element ISVsa5 family transposase upstream of the CMV promoter.
How to cite: pD649-HAsp-LINGO4-COMP5AP-AviTag-9xHis was a gift from Chris Garcia (Addgene plasmid # 157455 ; http://n2t.net/addgene:157455 ; RRID:Addgene_157455)
