>Addgene plasmid #157455 | pD649-HAsp-LINGO4-COMP5AP-AviTag-9xHis | depositor partial sequence | sequence record 304020 | insert (extracellular domain)
GGATCTTGTCCTGCTGTGTGTGATTGCACAAGCCAGCCTCAGGCCGTGCTGTGTGGACATAGACAGTTGG
AAGCTGTGCCTGGCGGCCTGCCTCTGGATACAGAACTGCTGGATCTGAGCGGCAACAGACTGTGGGGACT
GCAGCAGGGAATGCTGAGTAGACTGAGCCTGCTGCAAGAGCTGGACCTGAGCTACAACCAGCTGAGCACA
CTGGAACCTGGCGCCTTTCACGGACTCCAGTCTCTGCTGACACTGCGGCTGCAGGGCAATAGACTGAGAA
TCATGGGCCCTGGCGTGTTCTCTGGACTGTCTGCTCTGACTCTGCTGGACCTCAGACTGAACCAGATCGT
GCTGTTCCTGGATGGCGCTTTTGGCGAGCTGGGCAGCCTGCAGAAACTGGAAGTGGGCGACAATCACCTG
GTGTTTGTGGCCCCTGGTGCCTTTGCTGGACTGGCCAAACTGAGCACCCTGACACTGGAAAGATGCAACC
TGAGCACAGTGCCAGGACTGGCTCTGGCTAGACTGCCTGCTCTTGTGGCCCTGAGACTGAGAGAGCTGGA
TATCGGTAGACTGCCAGCAGGCGCTCTGAGAGGACTGGGACAGCTGAAAGAACTGGAAATCCACCTGTGG
CCTAGCCTGGAAGCTCTGGACCCTGGATCTCTCGTGGGCCTGAATCTGTCTAGCCTGGCCATCACCAGGT
GCAACCTGTCCTCTGTGCCCTTTCAAGCCCTGTACCACCTGAGCTTTCTGCGGGTGCTCGACCTGAGCCA
GAATCCTATCTCTGCCATTCCTGCCAGACGGCTGAGCCCTCTCGTTCGGCTGCAAGAACTTAGACTGTCT
GGCGCCTGTCTGACCTCTATCGCCGCTCACGCTTTTCATGGCCTGACCGCCTTTCATCTGCTGGATGTGG
CCGATAACGCCCTGCAGACCCTGGAAGAGACAGCCTTTCCATCTCCTGACAAGCTGGTCACACTGAGACT
GTCCGGCAATCCCCTGACCTGCGATTGCAGACTGCTGTGGCTGCTGAGGCTGAGAAGGCACCTGGATTTT
GGAATGAGCCCTCCTGCCTGTGCCGGACCTCATCACGTTCAGGGCAAGAGCCTGAAAGAGTTCAGCGACA
TCCTGCCACCTGGCCACTTTACCTGCAAGCCCGCACTGATCAGAAAGTCTGGCCCCAGATGGGTTATCGC
CGAAGAAGGCGGACACGCCGTCTTTAGTTGTTCTGGCGACGGCGATCCTGCTCCTACCGTTTCTTGGATG
AGGCCACATGGTGCTTGGCTGGGCAGAGCCGGAAGAGTTAGAGTGCTGGAAGATGGCACCCTGGAAATCA
GAAGCGTGCAGCTGAGAGACAGAGGCGCCTACGTGTGTGTGGTGTCCAATGTGGCCGGCAACGATAGCCT
GAGAACCTGGCTGGAAGTGATCCAGGTGGAACCTCCTAACGGCACCCTGAGCGACCCTAATATCACCGTG
CCTGGAATCCCCGGACCTTTCTTTCTGGATTCCCGCGGAGTTGCT
